Addgene plasmid #121811: LF901: pMAGIC (L1-R5) mU6::SaCas9 gRNA scaffold
Purpose: (Empty Backbone) pMAGIC L1-R5 entry plasmid, contains empty mouse U6-driven SaCas9 gRNA scaffold for 4-component MultiSite Gateway Pro assembly. Protospacer motif can be inserted after BsaI digestion.
Depositing lab: Christopher Newgard. Depositing organization: Duke University. Publication: Creation of versatile cloning platforms for transgene expression and dCas9-based epigenome editing. Haldeman JM, Conway AE, Arlotto ME, Slentz DH, Muoio DM, Becker TC, Newgard CB. Nucleic Acids Res. 2018 Dec 27. pii: 5264291. doi: 10.1093/nar/gky1286. PubMed 30590691.
Backbone
  Vector backbone: pDONR221 P1-P5r
  Backbone manufacturer: Invitrogen
  Backbone size (bp): 2606
  Vector type: Synthetic Biology ; pMAGIC Gateway Entry Plasmid
Growth in bacteria
  Bacterial resistance: Kanamycin, 50 μg/mL
  Growth temperature: 37°C
  Growth strain: DH5alpha
  Copy number: High Copy
Gene/Insert
  Gene/Insert name: mU6::SaCas9 gRNA scaffold
  Species: Synthetic
  Insert size (bp): 443
  Cloning method: Gateway Cloning
  Sequencing primers: 5′ M13F; 3′ M13R
Terms and licenses: Academic/Nonprofit Terms; Industry Terms: Not Available to Industry
Depositor comments: Annealed oligonucleotides containing the protospacer motif can be ligated into BsaI digested plasmid. SaCas9 gRNA scaffold derived from PMID: 26721686
How to cite: LF901: pMAGIC (L1-R5) mU6::SaCas9 gRNA scaffold was a gift from Christopher Newgard (Addgene plasmid # 121811 ; http://n2t.net/addgene:121811 ; RRID:Addgene_121811)
