[The description below was written by a language model from this plasmid's Addgene catalogue record and pLannotate feature annotations shown in this document.]
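Description:
LF901: pMAGIC (L1-R5) mU6::SaCas9 gRNA scaffold is a Gateway entry plasmid from the pMAGIC synthetic-biology toolkit, built on the Invitrogen pDONR221 P1-P5r backbone. It is an "empty" module intended to be loaded with a guide sequence and then combined with other entry clones. The roughly 3 kb plasmid is propagated in E. coli at high copy from a ColE1/pUC-type origin and is selected with kanamycin through an aminoglycoside phosphotransferase (KanR) gene. The backbone also carries rrnB T1 and T2 transcription terminators upstream of the recombination cassette, which insulate the insert from read-through transcription, a T7 promoter downstream of it, and short annotated remnants of lacI and lacZα that are non-functional fragments.

The payload, about 443 bp of synthetic sequence, sits between an attL1 site and an attR5 site. It consists of the mouse U6 RNA polymerase III promoter followed by a cloning gap and the guide RNA scaffold for Staphylococcus aureus Cas9; the annotation tool matches only part of the scaffold, consistent with the depositor's note that a modified published version was used. Digestion with BsaI opens the region between promoter and scaffold so that annealed oligonucleotides encoding a protospacer can be ligated in, producing a complete U6-driven SaCas9 guide expression unit. No Cas9 coding sequence is present.

The L1-R5 site pairing places this cassette in the first position of a four-component MultiSite Gateway Pro LR reaction, where it is joined in a defined order with three other entry modules into a destination vector. The record associates the platform with transgene expression and dCas9-based epigenome editing.
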