Features (pLannotate 1.2.2; 11 found; start..end, strand, type, name):
    121..213     +  CDS            lacI (fragment): lac repressor; lacI; The lac repressor binds to the lac operator to inhibit transcription in E. coli. This inhibition can be relieved by adding lactose or isopropyl-β-D-thiogalactopyranoside (IPTG).
    268..295     -  terminator     rrnB T2 terminator: transcription terminator T2 from the E. coli rrnB gene
    427..470     +  terminator     rrnB T1 terminator: Escherichia coli rrnB; transcription terminator T1 from the E. coli rrnB gene
    517..553     -  CDS            lacZα (fragment): LacZα fragment of β-galactosidase; lacZ fragment
    569..668     +  protein_bind   attL1: mutant version of attL; recombination site for the Gateway® LR reaction LR Clonase™
    671..984     +  promoter       U6 promoter: RNA polymerase III promoter for mouse U6 snRNA (Das et al., 1988)
   1032..1089    +  misc_RNA       Sa gRNA scaffold (fragment): guide RNA scaffold for the Staphylococcus aureus CRISPR/Cas9 system
   1112..1235    +  protein_bind   attR5: mutant version of attR; recombination site for the Gateway® LR reaction LR Clonase™
   1291..1309    -  promoter       T7 promoter: promoter for bacteriophage T7 RNA polymerase
   1443..2252    +  CDS            KanR: aminoglycoside phosphotransferase; aph(3')-Ia; confers resistance to kanamycin in bacteria or G418 (Geneticin®) in eukaryotes
   2399..2987    +  rep_origin     ori: high-copy-number ColE1/pMB1/pBR322/pUC origin of replication
>Addgene plasmid #121811 | LF901: pMAGIC (L1-R5) mU6::SaCas9 gRNA scaffold | addgene full sequence | sequence record 237356 | Addgene NGS Result
CTTTCCTGCGTTATCCCCTGATTCTGTGGATAACCGTATTACCGCCTTTGAGTGAGCTGATACCGCTCGC
CGCAGCCGAACGACCGAGCGCAGCGAGTCAGTGAGCGAGGAAGCGGAAGAGCGCCCAATACGCAAACCGC
CTCTCCCCGCGCGTTGGCCGATTCATTAATGCAGCTGGCACGACAGGTTTCCCGACTGGAAAGCGGGCAG
TGAGCGCAACGCAATTAATACGCGTACCGCTAGCCAGGAAGAGTTTGTAGAAACGCAAAAAGGCCATCCG
TCAGGATGGCCTTCTGCTTAGTTTGATGCCTGGCAGTTTATGGCGGGCGTCCTGCCCGCCACCCTCCGGG
CCGTTGCTTCACAACGTTCAAATCCGCTCCCGGCGGATTTGTCCTACTCAGGAGAGCGTTCACCGACAAA
CAACAGATAAAACGAAAGGCCCAGTCTTCCGACTGAGCCTTTCGTTTTATTTGATGCCTGGCAGTTCCCT
ACTCTCGCGTTAACGCTAGCATGGATGTTTTCCCAGTCACGACGTTGTAAAACGACGGCCAGTCTTAAGC
TCGGGCCCCAAATAATGATTTTATTTTGACTGATAGTGACCTGTTCGTTGCAACAAATTGATGAGCAATG
CTTTTTTATAATGCCAACTTTGTACAAAAAAGCAGGCTTAGATCCGACGCCGCCATCTCTAGGCCCGCGC
CGGCCCCCTCGCACAGACTTGTGGGAGAAGCTCGGCTACTCCCCTGCCCCGGTTAATTTGCATATAATAT
TTCCTAGTAACTATAGAGGCTTAATGTGCGATAAAAGACAGATAATCTGTTCTTTTTAATACTAGCTACA
TTTTACATGATAGGCTTGGATTTCTATAAGAGATACAAATACTAAATTATTATTTTAAAAAACAGCACAA
AAGGAAACTCACCCTAACTGTAAAGTAATTGTGTGTTTTGAGACTATAAATATCCCTTGGAGAAAAGCCT
TGTTGGAGACCACGGCAGGTCTCAGTTTAAGTACTCTGTGCTGGAAACAGCACAGAATCTACTAAACAAG
GCAAAATGCCGTGTTTATCTCGTCAACTTGTTGGCGAGATTTTTGCGGCCGCTGAAGCTTACAACTTTGT
ATACAAAAGTTGAACGAGAAACGTAAAATGATATAAATATCAATATATTAAATTAGATTTTGCATAAAAA
ACAGACTACATAATACTGTAAAACACAACATATCCAGTCACTATGAATCAACTACTTAGATGGTATTAGT
GACCTGTACTGCAGGGCGGCCGCGATATCCCCTATAGTGAGTCGTATTACATGGTCATAGCTGTTTCCTG
GCAGCTCTGGCCCGTGTCTCAAAATCTCTGATGTTACATTGCACAAGATAAAAATATATCATCATGAACA
ATAAAACTGTCTGCTTACATAAACAGTAATACAAGGGGTGTTATGAGCCATATTCAACGGGAAACGTCGA
GGCCGCGATTAAATTCCAACATGGATGCTGATTTATATGGGTATAAATGGGCTCGCGATAATGTCGGGCA
ATCAGGTGCGACAATCTATCGCTTGTATGGGAAGCCCGATGCGCCAGAGTTGTTTCTGAAACATGGCAAA
GGTAGCGTTGCCAATGATGTTACAGATGAGATGGTCAGACTAAACTGGCTGACGGAATTTATGCCTCTTC
CGACCATCAAGCATTTTATCCGTACTCCTGATGATGCATGGTTACTCACCACTGCGATCCCCGGAAAAAC
AGCATTCCAGGTATTAGAAGAATATCCTGATTCAGGTGAAAATATTGTTGATGCGCTGGCAGTGTTCCTG
CGCCGGTTGCATTCGATTCCTGTTTGTAATTGTCCTTTTAACAGCGATCGCGTATTTCGTCTCGCTCAGG
CGCAATCACGAATGAATAACGGTTTGGTTGATGCGAGTGATTTTGATGACGAGCGTAATGGCTGGCCTGT
TGAACAAGTCTGGAAAGAAATGCATAAACTTTTGCCATTCTCACCGGATTCAGTCGTCACTCATGGTGAT
TTCTCACTTGATAACCTTATTTTTGACGAGGGGAAATTAATAGGTTGTATTGATGTTGGACGAGTCGGAA
TCGCAGACCGATACCAGGATCTTGCCATCCTATGGAACTGCCTCGGTGAGTTTTCTCCTTCATTACAGAA
ACGGCTTTTTCAAAAATATGGTATTGATAATCCTGATATGAATAAATTGCAGTTTCATTTGATGCTCGAT
GAGTTTTTCTAATCAGAATTGGTTAATTGGTTGTAACACTGGCAGAGCATTACGCTGACTTGACGGGACG
GCGCAAGCTCATGACCAAAATCCCTTAACGTGAGTTACGCGTCGTTCCACTGAGCGTCAGACCCCGTAGA
AAAGATCAAAGGATCTTCTTGAGATCCTTTTTTTCTGCGCGTAATCTGCTGCTTGCAAACAAAAAAACCA
CCGCTACCAGCGGTGGTTTGTTTGCCGGATCAAGAGCTACCAACTCTTTTTCCGAAGGTAACTGGCTTCA
GCAGAGCGCAGATACCAAATACTGTTCTTCTAGTGTAGCCGTAGTTAGGCCACCACTTCAAGAACTCTGT
AGCACCGCCTACATACCTCGCTCTGCTAATCCTGTTACCAGTGGCTGCTGCCAGTGGCGATAAGTCGTGT
CTTACCGGGTTGGACTCAAGACGATAGTTACCGGATAAGGCGCAGCGGTCGGGCTGAACGGGGGGTTCGT
GCACACAGCCCAGCTTGGAGCGAACGACCTACACCGAACTGAGATACCTACAGCGTGAGCTATGAGAAAG
CGCCACGCTTCCCGAAGGGAGAAAGGCGGACAGGTATCCGGTAAGCGGCAGGGTCGGAACAGGAGAGCGC
ACGAGGGAGCTTCCAGGGGGAAACGCCTGGTATCTTTATAGTCCTGTCGGGTTTCGCCACCTCTGACTTG
AGCGTCGATTTTTGTGATGCTCGTCAGGGGGGCGGAGCCTATGGAAAAACGCCAGCAACGCGGCCTTTTT
ACGGTTCCTGGCCTTTTGCTGGCCTTTTGCTCACATGTT
